>Addgene plasmid #51671 | M2371 his3::ADE2 Disruptor Converter | depositor full sequence | sequence record 79097 | M2371 his3::ADE2 Disruptor Converter sequence 7641 bps
TCGCGCGTTTCGGTGATGACGGTGAAAACCTCTGACACATGCAGCTCCCGGAGACGGTCACAGCTTGTCT
GTAAGCGGATGCCGGGAGCAGACAAGCCCGTCAGGGCGCGTCAGCGGGTGTTGGCGGGTGTCGGGGCTGG
CTTAACTATGCGGCATCAGAGCAGATTGTACTGAGAGTGCACCATATGCGGTGTGAAATACCGCACAGAT
GCGTAAGGAGAAAATACCGCATCAGGCGCCATTCGCCATTCAGGCTGCGCAACTGTTGGGAAGGGCGATC
GGTGCGGGCCTCTTCGCTATTACGCCAGCTGGCGAAAGGGGGATGTGCTGCAAGGCGATTAAGTTGGGTA
ACGCCAGGGTTTTCCCAGTCACGACGTTGTAAAACGACGGCCAGTGCCAAGCTTGCATGCCTGCAGGTCG
ACTCTAGAGGATCCGCTGCACGGTCCTGTTCCCTAGCATGTACGTGAGCGTATTTCCTTTTAAACCACGA
CGCTTTGTCTTCATTCAACGTTTCCCATTGTTTTTTTCTACTATTGCTTTGCTGTGGGAAAAACTTATCG
AAAGATGACGACTTTTTCTTAATTCTCGTTTTAAGAGCTTGGTGAGCGCTAGGAGTCACTGCCAGGTATC
GTTTGAACACGGCATTAGTCAGGGAAGTCATAACACAGTCCTTTCCCGCAATTTTCTTTTTCTATTACTC
TTGGCCTCCTCTAGTACACTCTATATTTTTTTATGCCTCGGTAATGATTTTCATTTTTTTTTTTCCACCT
AGCGGATGACTCTTTTTTTTTCTTAGCGATTGGCATTATCACATAATGAATTATACATTATATAAAGTAA
TGTGATTTCTTCGAAGAATATACTAAAAAATGAGCAGGCAAGATAAACGAAGGCAAAGATGACAGAGCAG
AAAGCCCTAGTAAAGCGTATTACAAATGAAACCAAGATTCAGATTGCGATCTCTTTAAAGGGTGGTCCCC
TAGCGATAGAGCACTCGATCTTCCCAGAAAAAGAGGCAGAAGCAGTAGCAGAACAGGCCACACAATCGCA
AGTGATTAACGTCCACACAGGTATAGGGTTTCTGGACCATATGATACATGCTCTGGGGCCGCTCTAGAAC
TAGTGGATCCGGGATCTCAACGTTGTTACTGGTGTGTTGAAGCGATACTTAAGAAAGCTCCCCAACCCTA
TCTTTACCTTTCAAATATACGAGCCGTTGATGAGGTTAGTTAAATCTAAAAAAATGATGGAAAACTTGCC
ATTTGTTGGAGGAAAGTTGTCCTTAGAAGCAAAGAATTCGGACACTTATATGTCGAGCAAGAGCGCTTTA
AAAAACATATTGGAAGACCTTCCAAGGGAACATTATAGGGTGTTAAGAGTACTGAGTGAACATATAGAAA
AGGTTACACGGTACAGTCACTGGAATCGAATGACGCTTTATAATTTGGCTTTAGTTTTTGCTCCAGGTTT
GATTCGTGATTTCAGTGGAGAAAAGGATATTATTGATATGAAAGAAAGAAACTATATTGTCGCATTTATA
TTTGGGAACTACAAAGATATCCTGACGTAGCGCTATCCTCGGTTCTGCATTGAGCCGCCTTATATGAACT
GTATCGAAACGTTATTTTTTTAATCGCAGACTTAAGCAGGTAATTATTCCTTGCTTCTTGTTACTGGATA
TGTATGTATGTATAATAAGTGATCTTATGTATGAAATTCTTAAAAAAGGACACCTGTAAGCGTTGATTTC
TATGTATGAAGTCCACATTTGATGTAATCATAACAAAGCCTAAAAAATAGGTATATCATTTTATAATTAT
TTGCTGTACAAGTATATCAATAAACTTATATATTACTTGTTTTCTAGATAAGCTTCGTAACCGACAGTTT
CTAACTTTTGTGCTTTGACAAGAACTTCTTCTTCTTGCTTTAATAAAAACTGTTCCATTTTCGTTGTATA
ACTTGAATCATAAGCGCCAAGCAGTCTGACAGCCAACAGCGCAGCGTTCGTACTATTATTAATAGCGACG
GTAGCTACTGGAACACCTCTAGGCATTTGCACAATTGAATGTAAAGAATCTACTCCATCTAGACAAGAAC
CTTTTACGGGCACACCGATGACAGGAAGTGGTGTCATTGCAGCCACCATACCTGGCAAGTGAGCAGCCCC
ACCAGCTCCAGCGATAATTGTTTTAATTCCACGCTTGCTTGCGGAAATAGCATATGCTGACATCCTATGT
GGAGTTCTATGAGCAGAGACTATTGTCACTTCAAATGGAACGCCAAAATCTTTTAAAACCGCACATGCGG
CAGACATTACCGGCAAGTCAGAGTCTGATCCCATGATGATTCCAACCAATGGTTTGACCATTGCTTCCAA
GTCCAACTTTTGAGCGACAGAGATTTTGATTGGAATATCAGTTCTACCTGTAATGTAGTTCAGCCTTTGT
TCACATTCCGCCATACTGGAGGCAATAATATTTATGTGACCTACTTTTCTGTTAGGTCTAGACTCTTTTC
CATATAAGTACACTGAGGAACCTGGAGTCGCCAATGCTCTTTCGCAAGTTTCTAGCTCTTTATCTTTTGT
ATGTTTGTCTCCAAGAACATTTAGCATAATGGCGTTCGTTGTAATGGTGGAGAAAGATGTGAAATTCTTT
GGCATTGGCAAATCCAATATTGATCTCAAATGAGCTTCAAATTGAGAAGTGACGCAAGCATCAATGGTAT
AATGTCCAGAGTTGTGAGGCCTTGGGGCAATTTCGTTAATAAGCAATTCCCCTGTTTCTAAATAGAACAT
TTCCACACCAAATATACCACAACCGGGAAAAGATTTGATTGCATTTTCTGCCAACAACTTCGCCTTAAGT
TGAACGGAGTCCGGAACTCTAGCAGGCGCATAACATAAGTCACAAATATTGTCCTTGTGGATAGTCTCTA
CAATTGGGTAAGAAAACACTAAACCGTTAACAGATCTCACAATCATGACTGCTAATTCTTTAGTAAATGG
TGCCCATTTTTCGGCGTACAAAGGACGATCCTTCAGTACTTCCAAAGCTTCCGGAATCATTTCCTTATTC
TTTACAACGAAGTTACCTCTTCCATCGTATGCCAAAGTCCTCGACTTCAAGACGAATGGAAAACCCAAAT
CTCTTCCAACATTCAATAGGGACGTCTCACTGGCTTGTTCCACAGGAACACTTTGGGTAACTGCTATACC
ATTTTTGATTAAATGCTCTTTTTGAATATATTTGTCTTGTATCAATCTGATTGTTTCTGGAGAAGGGTAA
ATTTTTAATTTGGGATGTTTTACTTGAAGATTCTTTAGTGTAGGAACATCAACATGCTCAATCTCAATCG
TTAGCACATCACATTTTTCAGCTAGTTTTTCGATATCAAGAGGATTGGAAAAGGAGCCATTAACGTGGTC
ATTGGAGTTGCTTATTTGTTTGGCAGGAGAATTTTCAGCATCTAGTATTACCGTCTTAATGTTGAGCCTG
TTTGCTGCCTCAACAATCATACGTCCCAATTGTCCCCCTCCTAATATACCAACTGTTCTAGAATCCATAC
TTGATTGTTTTGTCCGATTTTCTTGTTTTTCTTGATTGTTATAGTAGGATGTACTTAGAAGAGAGATCCA
ACGATTTTACGCACCAATTTATACATGAAATGCTCCATAATATTGTCCATTTAGTTCTTAATAAAAGGTC
AGCAAGAGTCAATCACTTAGTATTACCCGGTTCGTAGCCATGCAACAAGAGTCATTTGTCAGCATAGCTG
TAATAATCAATCATGACGTAAGAAATGTATCATAATTAAAAGTTGTTAAAGATGTCAGTGTTATGTTGGT
GTTACAAAATTCTCGGCTTCTCACTAATATTTAATATCTCTTAAATTTTATCTGTCTTTGATTCTTTTAA
GAAAAGTTATGTATTATTCAAGAAAAAGTCAATTCCGCATCAAAAGGTAAAATTTATATAAACTGCTTTA
AAATTTCATGAAACTAGGCAACTTTTCGAAATGATCTTTTTCGAGCATGAAGTTTCTTTTATAATAACCT
GGTCAAAAGCTTTCAATATATAATACATTTGGTATTTACGGAAATGAGATGATATACTGGTAGTGCGCTA
GTCAAGTTCTAATTAAATTAAAATGCAAAATAGTAATGTCAGATGGACACATTGGGCGAAATAGCTAACC
CATAAGCATGAATCCTGTAACTTATGTAATACGTTAATCACGATACGGCGTTACTAGTCTTCCTTTTGAG
TGGTTTCTAATGTAGATTCTTGTTGTTCGTTAATTTGCTTCAAGCCGTTTAGCATTCCTGATTCGTTTGA
AGATAGAGGAACAGATGCGCCAGCGAAAGATGATGATGCAATGGTAGAGGAAGTGTTGGTCGAATCTCCC
TTTTTGGAAATAAAGTGTCGTTTTGATTCTAGATAGGCTTCTCGCAATTGATTGTGGAGATACTTCTTTA
AAAGGGCCATACCTATGGGATGACATTCTAACCTATAGAGTAATTTCGTAATAGCATAGCAGATTTTTGA
CGCCCTTCTTTCTAGTAGAGGAGAAGCCCTTAGCTTGGGTGAGATGACTGAGGATGCGTTTGTAAATTCG
GGATAATTGGAATTTCCAGTACCCTGCCCATTACCTCCCAGAATCCTTATATTAGGGCGTGTACTCAGTT
GTAAAAACTGTCTCAATGAAGAAGATTGAGCAATTCTGGTCAAATACGTTCTTCTCCTGGACAGAGATTT
TGTGAAGGGCAAATCCTGCCCACTTTCTTTTGTAATAAATGTGAGGAAAAACGCCAAGATATCAAAACTG
TAAATTTGAGTAAAAAGATCCCGGATCCCCCGGGCTGCATCATTCTATACGTGTCATTCTGAACGAGGCG
CGCTTTCCTTTTTTCTTTTTGCTTTTTCTTTTTTTTTCTCTTGAACTCGAGAAAAAAAATATAAAAGAGA
TGGAGGAACGGGAAAAAGTTAGTTGTGGTGATAGGTGGCAAGTGGTATTCCGTAAGAACAACAAGAAAAG
CATTTCATATTATGGCTGAACTGAGCGAACAAGTGCAAAATTTAAGCATCAACGACAACAACGAGAATGG
TTATGTTCCTCCTCACTTAAGAGGAAAACCAAGAAGTGCCAGAAATAACAGTAGCAACTACAATAACAAC
AACGGCGGCTACAACGGTGGCCGTGGCGGTGGCAGCTTCTTTAGCAACAACCGTCGTGGTGGTTACGGCA
ACGGTGGTTTCTTCGGTGGAAACAACGGTGGCAGCAGATCTAACGGCCGTTCTGGTGGTAGATGGATCGA
TGGCAAACATGTCCCAGCTCCAAGAAACGAAAAGGCCGAGATCGCCATATTTGGTGTCCCCGAGGATCCC
CGGGTACCGAGCTCGAATTCGTAATCATGGTCATAGCTGTTTCCTGTGTGAAATTGTTATCCGCTCACAA
TTCCACACAACATACGAGCCGGAAGCATAAAGTGTAAAGCCTGGGGTGCCTAATGAGTGAGCTAACTCAC
ATTAATTGCGTTGCGCTCACTGCCCGCTTTCCAGTCGGGAAACCTGTCGTGCCAGCTGCATTAATGAATC
GGCCAACGCGCGGGGAGAGGCGGTTTGCGTATTGGGCGCTCTTCCGCTTCCTCGCTCACTGACTCGCTGC
GCTCGGTCGTTCGGCTGCGGCGAGCGGTATCAGCTCACTCAAAGGCGGTAATACGGTTATCCACAGAATC
AGGGGATAACGCAGGAAAGAACATGTGAGCAAAAGGCCAGCAAAAGGCCAGGAACCGTAAAAAGGCCGCG
TTGCTGGCGTTTTTCCATAGGCTCCGCCCCCCTGACGAGCATCACAAAAATCGACGCTCAAGTCAGAGGT
GGCGAAACCCGACAGGACTATAAAGATACCAGGCGTTTCCCCCTGGAAGCTCCCTCGTGCGCTCTCCTGT
TCCGACCCTGCCGCTTACCGGATACCTGTCCGCCTTTCTCCCTTCGGGAAGCGTGGCGCTTTCTCAATGC
TCACGCTGTAGGTATCTCAGTTCGGTGTAGGTCGTTCGCTCCAAGCTGGGCTGTGTGCACGAACCCCCCG
TTCAGCCCGACCGCTGCGCCTTATCCGGTAACTATCGTCTTGAGTCCAACCCGGTAAGACACGACTTATC
GCCACTGGCAGCAGCCACTGGTAACAGGATTAGCAGAGCGAGGTATGTAGGCGGTGCTACAGAGTTCTTG
AAGTGGTGGCCTAACTACGGCTACACTAGAAGGACAGTATTTGGTATCTGCGCTCTGCTGAAGCCAGTTA
CCTTCGGAAAAAGAGTTGGTAGCTCTTGATCCGGCAAACAAACCACCGCTGGTAGCGGTGGTTTTTTTGT
TTGCAAGCAGCAGATTACGCGCAGAAAAAAAGGATCTCAAGAAGATCCTTTGATCTTTTCTACGGGGTCT
GACGCTCAGTGGAACGAAAACTCACGTTAAGGGATTTTGGTCATGAGATTATCAAAAAGGATCTTCACCT
AGATCCTTTTAAATTAAAAATGAAGTTTTAAATCAATCTAAAGTATATATGAGTAAACTTGGTCTGACAG
TTACCAATGCTTAATCAGTGAGGCACCTATCTCAGCGATCTGTCTATTTCGTTCATCCATAGTTGCCTGA
CTCCCCGTCGTGTAGATAACTACGATACGGGAGGGCTTACCATCTGGCCCCAGTGCTGCAATGATACCGC
GAGACCCACGCTCACCGGCTCCAGATTTATCAGCAATAAACCAGCCAGCCGGAAGGGCCGAGCGCAGAAG
TGGTCCTGCAACTTTATCCGCCTCCATCCAGTCTATTAATTGTTGCCGGGAAGCTAGAGTAAGTAGTTCG
CCAGTTAATAGTTTGCGCAACGTTGTTGCCATTGCTACAGGCATCGTGGTGTCACGCTCGTCGTTTGGTA
TGGCTTCATTCAGCTCCGGTTCCCAACGATCAAGGCGAGTTACATGATCCCCCATGTTGTGCAAAAAAGC
GGTTAGCTCCTTCGGTCCTCCGATCGTTGTCAGAAGTAAGTTGGCCGCAGTGTTATCACTCATGGTTATG
GCAGCACTGCATAATTCTCTTACTGTCATGCCATCCGTAAGATGCTTTTCTGTGACTGGTGAGTACTCAA
CCAAGTCATTCTGAGAATAGTGTATGCGGCGACCGAGTTGCTCTTGCCCGGCGTCAATACGGGATAATAC
CGCGCCACATAGCAGAACTTTAAAAGTGCTCATCATTGGAAAACGTTCTTCGGGGCGAAAACTCTCAAGG
ATCTTACCGCTGTTGAGATCCAGTTCGATGTAACCCACTCGTGCACCCAACTGATCTTCAGCATCTTTTA
CTTTCACCAGCGTTTCTGGGTGAGCAAAAACAGGAAGGCAAAATGCCGCAAAAAAGGGAATAAGGGCGAC
ACGGAAATGTTGAATACTCATACTCTTCCTTTTTCAATATTATTGAAGCATTTATCAGGGTTATTGTCTC
ATGAGCGGATACATATTTGAATGTATTTAGAAAAATAAACAAATAGGGGTTCCGCGCACATTTCCCCGAA
AAGTGCCACCTGACGTCTAAGAAACCATTATTATCATGACATTAACCTATAAAAATAGGCGTATCACGAG
GCCCTTTCGTC
Features (pLannotate 1.2.2; 21 found; start..end, strand, type, name):
    137..236     +  misc_feature   bom (fragment): basis of mobility region from pBR322
    242..396     -  CDS            lacZα (fragment): LacZα fragment of β-galactosidase; lacZ fragment
    399..434     -  misc_feature   MCS (fragment): pUC18/19 multiple cloning site
    428..661     -  CDS            MRM1 (fragment): MRM1_YEAST - Also known as PET56 From Saccharomyces cerevisiae (strain ATCC 204508 / S288c) (Baker's yeast).
    711..898     +  promoter       HIS3 promoter: S. cerevisiae HIS3
    899..1106    +  CDS            HIS3 (fragment): imidazoleglycerol-phosphate dehydratase, required for histidine biosynthesis; S. cerevisiae HIS3; yeast auxotrophic marker
   1107..1130    +  misc_feature   MCS (fragment): pBluescript multiple cloning site
   1130..1567    +  CDS            RGA1 (fragment): RGA1_YEAST - Also known as DBM1, THE1. Experimental evidence at protein level: Swiss-Prot protein existence level 1. GTPase-activating protein (GAP) for CDC42 and/or RHO1. Negative regulator of the pheromone-response pathway through the STE20 protein kinase; acts at a step between the G-protein and the MAP kinase module. Dominant suppressor of bud emergence defect caused by deletion of IPL2/BEM2. Involved in the control of polarized cell growth and proper bud site selection. From Saccharomyces cerevisiae (strain ATCC 204508 / S288c) (Baker's yeast).
   1853..3568    -  CDS            ADE2: phosphoribosylaminoimidazole carboxylase, required for adenine biosynthesis; S. cerevisiae ADE2; yeast auxotrophic marker
   3569..3944    -  promoter       ADE2 promoter: S. cerevisiae ADE2
   4257..4850    -  CDS            AFI1 (fragment): AFI1_YEAST - Experimental evidence at protein level: Swiss-Prot protein existence level 1. Involved in actin patch polarization. Required for maintaining a proper budding pattern in yeast cells. Required for proper polarized localization of the ADP-ribosylation factor ARF3 at the plasma membrane. From Saccharomyces cerevisiae (strain ATCC 204508 / S288c) (Baker's yeast).
   4865..5056    +  CDS            YO201_YEAST (fragment): Protein uncertain: Swiss-Prot protein existence level 5. From Saccharomyces cerevisiae (strain ATCC 204508 / S288c) (Baker's yeast).
   5052..5405    +  CDS            DED1 (fragment): DED1_YEAST - Also known as SPP81. Experimental evidence at protein level: Swiss-Prot protein existence level 1. ATP-binding RNA helicase involved in translation initiation. Remodels RNA in response to ADP and ATP concentrations by facilitating disruption, but also formation of RNA duplexes. Has weak ATP-dependent affinity for dsRNA, but strong ATP-dependent affinity for ssRNA. Acts as a virus host factor involved in the replication of the MBV and the L-A viruses by promoting the negative-strand RNA synthesis. May be involved in recognition of the preinitiation complex and DNA binding of the RN
   5444..5460    -  protein_bind   lac operator: The lac repressor binds to the lac operator to inhibit transcription in E. coli. This inhibition can be relieved by adding lactose or isopropyl-β-D-thiogalactopyranoside (IPTG). lac repressor encoded by lacI
   5468..5498    -  promoter       lac promoter: promoter for the E. coli lac operon
   5513..5534    -  protein_bind   CAP binding site: CAP binding activates transcription in the presence of cAMP. E. coli catabolite activator protein
   5547..5639    -  CDS            lacI (fragment): lac repressor; lacI; The lac repressor binds to the lac operator to inhibit transcription in E. coli. This inhibition can be relieved by adding lactose or isopropyl-β-D-thiogalactopyranoside (IPTG).
   5822..6410    -  rep_origin     ori: high-copy-number ColE1/pMB1/pBR322/pUC origin of replication
   6581..7441    -  CDS            AmpR: β-lactamase; bla; confers resistance to ampicillin, carbenicillin, and related antibiotics
   7442..7546    -  promoter       AmpR promoter: bla
   7641..35      +  CDS            rop (fragment) (across the origin): Rop protein, which maintains plasmids at low copy number; rop
