[The description below was written by a language model from this plasmid's Addgene catalogue record and pLannotate feature annotations shown in this document.]
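Description:
M2371 his3::ADE2 Disruptor Converter is a budding yeast "marker swap" plasmid of about 7.6 kb, built on the pJJ215 backbone and designed to convert a HIS3 marker into ADE2. It is propagated in E. coli through a high-copy ColE1/pUC-type origin and selected with ampicillin via the β-lactamase gene. Remnants of the lac promoter/operator, lacZα, bom and rop come from the cloning vector. No yeast replication origin or centromere is annotated, which fits a construct meant to supply a DNA fragment for chromosomal or plasmid-borne recombination rather than to be maintained episomally in yeast.

The payload is a roughly 3.6 kb S. cerevisiae genomic fragment carrying the complete ADE2 coding sequence (phosphoribosylaminoimidazole carboxylase, needed for adenine biosynthesis) under its own promoter. It also includes partial neighbouring reading frames (RGA1 and AFI1 fragments) that came along with the genomic segment. According to the depositor, this fragment replaced a 570 bp internal piece of the HIS3 gene in pJJ215. The feature table matches this account: the HIS3 promoter and a truncated 5′ portion of the HIS3 coding region sit on one side of ADE2, and HIS3-locus flanking sequences (MRM1/PET56 and DED1 fragments) lie at the outer edges. These retained HIS3-region sequences provide homology arms, so recombination with an existing HIS3 marker, such as one on a gene disruption or a plasmid, replaces functional HIS3 with ADE2. The expected result is a histidine-requiring strain that no longer needs adenine, which frees HIS3 for reuse in later strain constructions. The record does not state which enzymes are used to release the swap fragment.
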