Addgene plasmid #51671: M2371 his3::ADE2 Disruptor Converter
Purpose: Yeast marker swap plasmid for converting HIS3 to ADE2
Depositing lab: David Stillman. Depositing organization: University of Utah. Publication: New 'marker swap' plasmids for converting selectable markers on budding yeast gene disruptions and plasmids. Voth WP, Jiang YW, Stillman DJ. Yeast. 2003 Aug;20(11):985-93. 10.1002/yea.1018 PubMed 12898713.
Backbone
  Vector backbone: pJJ215
  Total vector size (bp): 7639
  Vector type: Yeast Expression ; yeast marker swap
  Selectable markers: ADE2
Growth in bacteria
  Bacterial resistance: Ampicillin, 100 μg/mL
  Growth temperature: 37°C
  Growth strain: DH5alpha
  Copy number: Unknown
Gene/Insert
  Gene/Insert name: ADE2
  Species: S. cerevisiae (budding yeast)
  Entrez Gene: ADE2 (a.k.a. YOR128C)
  Promoter: ADE2
  Cloning method: Restriction Enzyme; 5′ cloning site NotI (destroyed during cloning); 3′ cloning site PstI (not destroyed)
  Sequencing primers: 5′ M13-F20; 3′ M13R
Terms and licenses: Academic/Nonprofit Terms; Industry Terms: Not Available to Industry
Depositor comments: Plasmid was made by cutting pJJ215 with MscI and Nsi I and replacing the 570 bp MscI–Nsi I fragment with a 3.6 kb NotI (blunted with Klenow)–PstI fragment containing ADE2 from plasmid M1144. Plasmid M1144 contains a 3.6 kb BglII fragment (partial digest product) with ADE2 with BamHI linkers cloned into the BamHI site of Bluescript KS+.
How to cite: M2371 his3::ADE2 Disruptor Converter was a gift from David Stillman (Addgene plasmid # 51671 ; http://n2t.net/addgene:51671 ; RRID:Addgene_51671)
