>Addgene plasmid #51671 | M2371 his3::ADE2 Disruptor Converter | addgene partial sequence | sequence record 81436 | M13pUC-Fwd 5'-CCCAGTCACGACGTTGTAAAACG-3'
GGTCGACTCTAGAGGATCCGCTGCACGGTCCTGTTCCCTAGCATGTACGTGAGCGTATTTCCTTTTAAAC
CACGACGCTTTGTCTTCATTCAACGTTTCCCATTGTTTTTTTCTACTATTGCTTTGCTGTGGGAAAAACT
TATCGAAAGATGACGACTTTTTCTTAATTCTCGTTTTAAGAGCTTGGTGAGCGCTAGGAGTCACTGCCAG
GTATCGTTTGAACACGGCATTAGTCAGGGAAGTCATAACACAGTCCTTTCCCGCAATTTTCTTTTTCTAT
TACTCTTGGCCTCCTCTAGTACACTCTATATTTTTTTATGCCTCGGTAATGATTTTCATTTTTTTTTTTC
CACCTAGCGGATGACTCTTTTTTTTTCTTAGCGATTGGCATTATCACATAATGAATTATACATTATATAA
AGTAATGTGATTTCTTCGAAGAATATACTAAAAAATGAGCAGGCAAGATAAACGAAGGCAAAGATGACAG
AGCAGAAAGCCCTAGTAAAGCGTATTACAAATGAAACCAAGATTCAGATTGCGATCTCTTTAAAGGGTGG
TCCCCTAGCGATAGAGCACTCGATCTTCCCAGAAAAAGAGGCAGAAGCAGTAGCAGAACAGGCCACACAA
TCGCAAGTGATTAACGTCCACACAGGTATAGGGTTTCTGGACCATATGATACATGCTCTGGGGCCGCTCT
AGAACTAGTGGATCCGGGATCTCAACGTTGTTACTGGTGTGTTGAAGCGATACTTAAGAAAGCTCCCCAA
CCCTATCTTTACCTTTCAAATATACGAGCCGTTGATGAGGTTAGTTAAATCTAAAAAAATGATGGAAAAC
TTGCCATTTGTTGGAGGAAAGTTGTCCTTAGAAGCAAAGAATTCGGACACTTATATGTCGAGCAAGAGCG
CTTTAAAAAACATATTGGAAGACCTTCCAAGGGAACATTATAGG
