>Addgene plasmid #51671 | M2371 his3::ADE2 Disruptor Converter | addgene partial sequence | sequence record 81999 | M13-Rev 5'-CAGGAAACAGCTATGACC-3'
CCAAATATGGCGATCTCGGCCTTTTCGTTTCTTGGAGCTGGGACATGTTTGCCATCGATCCATCTACCAC
CAGAACGGCCGTTAGATCTGCTGCCACCGTTGTTTCCACCGAAGAAACCACCGTTGCCGTAACCACCACG
ACGGTTGTTGCTAAAGAAGCTGCCACCGCCACGGCCACCGTTGTAGCCGCCGTTGTTGTTATTGTAGTTG
CTACTGTTATTTCTGGCACTTCTTGGTTTTCCTCTTAAGTGAGGAGGAACATAACCATTCTCGTTGTTGT
CGTTGATGCTTAAATTTTGCACTTGTTCGCTCAGTTCAGCCATAATATGAAATGCTTTTCTTGTTGTTCT
TACGGAATACCACTTGCCACCTATCACCACAACTAACTTTTTCCCGTTCCTCCATCTCTTTTATATTTTT
TTTCTCGAGTTCAAGAGAAAAAAAAAGAAAAAGCAAAAAGAAAAAAGGAAAGCGCGCCTCGTTCAGAATG
ACACGTATAGAATGATGCAGCCCGGGGGATCCGGGATCTTTTTACTCAAATTTACAGTTTTGATATCTTG
GCGTTTTTCCTCACATTTATTACAAAAGAAAGTGGGCAGGATTTGCCCTTCACAAAATCTCTGTCCAGGA
GAAGAACGTATTTGACCAGAATTGCTCAATCTTCTTCATTGAGACAGTTTTTACAACTGAGTACACGCCC
TAATATAAGGATTCTGGGAGGTAATGGGCAGGGTACTGGAAATTCCAATTATCCCGAATTTACAAACGCA
TCCTCAGTCATCTCACCCAAGCTAAGGGCTTCTCC
